Addgene plasmid #73005: pBP-L2U5H08
Purpose: L2U5H08 terminator
Depositing lab: Paul Freemont. Depositing organization: Imperial College London. Publication: EcoFlex: A Multifunctional MoClo Kit for E. coli Synthetic Biology. Moore SJ, Lai HE, Kelwick RJ, Chee SM, Bell DJ, Polizzi KM, Freemont PS. ACS Synth Biol. 2016 May 2. 10.1021/acssynbio.6b00031 PubMed 27096716.
Backbone
  Vector backbone: pSB1C3
  Backbone manufacturer: iGEM
  Backbone size w/o insert (bp): 2140
  Vector type: Synthetic Biology
Growth in bacteria
  Bacterial resistance: Chloramphenicol, 25 μg/mL
  Growth temperature: 37°C
  Growth strain: JM109
  Copy number: High Copy
Gene/Insert
  Gene/Insert name: L2U5H08 terminator
  Species: Synthetic
  Mutation: CAT gene - C435G (nucleotide) - silent mutagenesis to remove BsmBI site
  Cloning method: Restriction Enzyme; 5′ cloning site Unknown (unknown if destroyed); 3′ cloning site Unknown (unknown if destroyed)
  Sequencing primers: 5′ VF2 (5' tgccacctgacgtctaagaa 3'); 3′ VR (5' attaccgcctttgagtgagc 3')
Terms and licenses: Academic/Nonprofit Terms; Industry Terms: Not Available to Industry
How to cite: pBP-L2U5H08 was a gift from Paul Freemont (Addgene plasmid # 73005 ; http://n2t.net/addgene:73005 ; RRID:Addgene_73005)
