[The description below was written by a language model from this plasmid's Addgene catalogue record and pLannotate feature annotations shown in this document.]
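Description:
pBP-L2U5H08 is a small synthetic-biology part plasmid from the EcoFlex modular cloning (MoClo) kit for E. coli. It stores a single basic part, the synthetic L2U5H08 transcription terminator, in the iGEM pSB1C3 backbone. The sequence record is 2,140 nt long, the same figure the catalogue gives for the backbone without insert, so the size fields do not separate backbone from insert. The plasmid is propagated in E. coli at high copy number from a ColE1/pMB1/pUC-type origin. Selection is with chloramphenicol, through a chloramphenicol acetyltransferase (cat) gene driven by its native cat promoter and followed by a phage lambda t0 terminator. The cat coding sequence carries a silent C435G substitution that removes an internal BsmBI site. This domestication step suits Golden Gate-style assembly, where internal recognition sites for the Type IIS enzymes would interfere with cloning.

The automated annotation does not label the L2U5H08 terminator itself. It presumably lies in the cloning region, which is marked by a BioBrick prefix and flanked by the backbone's insulating terminators: a putative bacterial terminator upstream and a his operon terminator downstream. Its exact coordinates and the flanking cloning sites are not stated in the record. The plasmid contains no promoter, ribosome binding site or coding payload other than the resistance marker, so it is a part donor and not an expression construct. Its typical use would be to supply a defined terminator when assembling promoter, RBS, coding sequence and terminator parts into transcription units, and then into larger multigene constructs for E. coli.
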