Features (pLannotate 1.2.2; 7 found; start..end, strand, type, name):
     86..129     -  terminator     bacterial terminator: putative bacterial transcription terminator
    132..151     +  misc_feature   BioBrick prefix: BioBrick prefix for parts that start with "ATG"
    245..302     +  terminator     his operon terminator: This putative transcriptin terminator from the E. coli his operon has a 2-bp deletion introduced during synthesis. Its efficiency has not been determined.
    497..1085    -  rep_origin     ori: high-copy-number ColE1/pMB1/pBR322/pUC origin of replication
   1268..1362    -  terminator     lambda t0 terminator: transcription terminator from phage lambda
   1386..2042    -  CDS            cat: CAT_ECOLX - Experimental evidence at protein level: Swiss-Prot protein existence level 1. This enzyme is an effector of chloramphenicol resistance in bacteria. From Escherichia coli. This protein is used as a marker in many commonly used cloning vectors, such as pACYC184.
   2043..2140    -  promoter       cat promoter: promoter of the E. coli cat gene encoding chloramphenicol acetyltransferase
>Addgene plasmid #73005 | pBP-L2U5H08 | depositor full sequence | sequence record 447491 | pBP-L2U5H08 sequence 2140 bps
CGATCAACTCGAGTGCCACCTGACGTCTAAGAAACCATTATTATCATGACATTAACCTATAAAAATAGGC
GTATCACGAGGCAGAATTTCAGATAAAAAAAATCCTTAGCTTTCGCTAAGGATGATTTCTGGAATTCGCG
GCCGCTTCTAGAATCTAGAGACGCATATGGGTCTCATCGATGCCGGGAGAACATCCCGGCATTGTTGTAT
TGTTAGAGACCGCATGCCGTCTCATTAGCTGCAGTCCGGCAAAAAAGGGCAAGGTGTCACCACCCTGCCC
TTTTTCTTTAAAACCGAAAAGATTACTTCGCGTTATGCAGGCTTCCTCGCTCACTGACTCGCTGCGCTCG
GTCGTTCGGCTGCGGCGAGCGGTATCAGCTCACTCAAAGGCGGTAATACGGTTATCCACAGAATCAGGGG
ATAACGCAGGAAAGAACATGTGAGCAAAAGGCCAGCAAAAGGCCAGGAACCGTAAAAAGGCCGCGTTGCT
GGCGTTTTTCCACAGGCTCCGCCCCCCTGACGAGCATCACAAAAATCGACGCTCAAGTCAGAGGTGGCGA
AACCCGACAGGACTATAAAGATACCAGGCGTTTCCCCCTGGAAGCTCCCTCGTGCGCTCTCCTGTTCCGA
CCCTGCCGCTTACCGGATACCTGTCCGCCTTTCTCCCTTCGGGAAGCGTGGCGCTTTCTCATAGCTCACG
CTGTAGGTATCTCAGTTCGGTGTAGGTCGTTCGCTCCAAGCTGGGCTGTGTGCACGAACCCCCCGTTCAG
CCCGACCGCTGCGCCTTATCCGGTAACTATCGTCTTGAGTCCAACCCGGTAAGACACGACTTATCGCCAC
TGGCAGCAGCCACTGGTAACAGGATTAGCAGAGCGAGGTATGTAGGCGGTGCTACAGAGTTCTTGAAGTG
GTGGCCTAACTACGGCTACACTAGAAGAACAGTATTTGGTATCTGCGCTCTGCTGAAGCCAGTTACCTTC
GGAAAAAGAGTTGGTAGCTCTTGATCCGGCAAACAAACCACCGCTGGTAGCGGTGGTTTTTTTGTTTGCA
AGCAGCAGATTACGCGCAGAAAAAAAGGATCTCAAGAAGATCCTTTGATCTTTTCTACGGGGTCTGACGC
TCAGTGGAACGAAAACTCACGTTAAGGGATTTTGGTCATGAGATTATCAAAAAGGATCTTCACCTAGATC
CTTTTAAATTAAAAATGAAGTTTTAAATCAATCTAAAGTATATATGAGTAAACTTGGTCTGACAGCTCGA
GGCTTGGATTCTCACCAATAAAAAACGCCCGGCGGCAACCGAGCGTTCTGAACAAATCCAGATGGAGTTC
TGAGGTCATTACTGGATCTATCAACAGGAGTCCAAGCGAGCTCGATATCAAATTACGCCCCGCCCTGCCA
CTCATCGCAGTACTGTTGTAATTCATTAAGCATTCTGCCGACATGGAAGCCATCACAAACGGCATGATGA
ACCTGAATCGCCAGCGGCATCAGCACCTTGTCGCCTTGCGTATAATATTTGCCCATGGTGAAAACGGGGG
CGAAGAAGTTGTCCATATTGGCCACGTTTAAATCAAAACTGGTGAAACTCACCCAGGGATTGGCTGACAC
GAAAAACATATTCTCAATAAACCCTTTAGGGAAATAGGCCAGGTTTTCACCGTAACACGCCACATCTTGC
GAATATATGTGTAGAAACTGCCGGAAATCGTCGTGGTATTCACTCCAGAGCGATGAAAACGTTTCAGTTT
GCTCATGGAAAACGGTGTAACAAGGGTGAACACTATCCCATATCACCAGCTCACCGTCTTTCATTGCCAT
ACGAAATTCCGGATGAGCATTCATCAGGCGGGCAAGAATGTGAATAAAGGCCGGATAAAACTTGTGCTTA
TTTTTCTTTACGGTCTTTAAAAAGGCCGTAATATCCAGCTGAACGGTCTGGTTATAGGTACATTGAGCAA
CTGACTGAAATGCCTCAAAATGTTCTTTACGATGCCATTGGGATATATCAACGGTGGTATATCCAGTGAT
TTTTTTCTCCATTTTAGCTTCCTTAGCTCCTGAAAATCTCGATAACTCAAAAAATACGCCCGGTAGTGAT
CTTATTTCATTATGGTGAAAGTTGGAACCTCTTACGTGCC
