>Addgene plasmid #73005 | pBP-L2U5H08 | depositor partial sequence | sequence record 133856 | Cloned between NdeI and SphI in pBP backbone
CATATGGGTCTCATCGATGCCGGGAGAACATCCCGGCATTGTTGTATTGTTAGAGACCGCATGC
