>Addgene plasmid #73005 | pBP-L2U5H08 | addgene partial sequence | sequence record 140629 | RNAde-BB-2R 5'-attaccgcctttgagtgagc -3'
TCAGTGAGCGAGGAAGCCTGCATAACGCGAAGTAATCTTTTCGGTTTTAAAGAAAAAGGGCAGGGTGGTG
ACACCTTGCCCTTTTTTGCCGGACTGCAGCTAATGAGACGGCATGCGGTCTCTAACAATACAACAATGCC
GGGATGTTCTCCCGGCATCGATGAGACCCATATGCGTCTCTAGATTCTAGAAGCGGCCGCGAATTCCAGA
AATCATCCTTAGCGAAAGCTAAGGATTTTTTTTATCTGAAATTCTGCCTCGTGATACGCCTATTTTTATA
GGTTAATGTCATGATAATAATGGTTTCTTAGACGTCAGGTGGCACTCGAGTTGATCGGGCACGTAAGAGG
TTCCAACTTTCACCATAATGAAATAAGATCACTACCGGGCGTATTTTTTGAGTTATCGAGATTTTCAGGA
GCTAAGGAAGCTAAAATGGAGAAAAAAATCACTGGATATACCACCGTTGATATATCCCAATGGCATCGTA
AAGAACATTTTGAGGCATTTCAGTCAGTTGCTCAATGTACCTATAACCAGACCGTTCAGCTGGATATTAC
GGCCTTTTTAAAGACCGTAAAGAAAAATAAGCACAAGTTTTATCCGGCCTTTATTCACATTCTTGCCCGC
CTGATGAATGCTCATCCGGAATTTCGTATGGCAATGAAAGACGGTGAGCTGGTGATATGGGATAGTGTTC
ACCCTTGTTACACCGTTTTCCATGAGCAAACTGAAACGTTTTCATCGCTCTGGAGTGAATACCACGACGA
TTTCCGGCAGTTTCTACACATATATTCGCA
