>Addgene plasmid #73005 | pBP-L2U5H08 | addgene partial sequence | sequence record 140975 | RNAde-BB-1F 5'-tgccacctgacgtctaagaa-3'
ATAGGCGTATCACGAGGCAGAATTTCAGATAAAAAAAATCCTTAGCTTTCGCTAAGGATGATTTCTGGAA
TTCGCGGCCGCTTCTAGAATCTAGAGACGCATATGGGTCTCATCGATGCCGGGAGAACATCCCGGCATTG
TTGTATTGTTAGAGACCGCATGCCGTCTCATTAGCTGCAGTCCGGCAAAAAAGGGCAAGGTGTCACCACC
CTGCCCTTTTTCTTTAAAACCGAAAAGATTACTTCGCGTTATGCAGGCTTCCTCGCTCACTGACTCGCTG
CGCTCGGTCGTTCGGCTGCGGCGAGCGGTATCAGCTCACTCAAAGGCGGTAATACGGTTATCCACAGAAT
CAGGGGATAACGCAGGAAAGAACATGTGAGCAAAAGGCCAGCAAAAGGCCAGGAACCGTAAAAAGGCCGC
GTTGCTGGCGTTTTTCCACAGGCTCCGCCCCCCTGACGAGCATCACAAAAATCGACGCTCAAGTCAGAGG
TGGCGAAACCCGACAGGACTATAAAGATACCAGGCGTTTCCCCCTGGAAGCTCCCTCGTGCGCTCTCCTG
TTCCGACCCTGCCGCTTACCGGATACCTGTCCGCCTTTCTCCCTTCGGGAAGCGTGGCGCTTTCTCATAG
CTCACGCTGTAGGTATCTCAGTTCGGTGTAGGTCGTTCGCTCCAAGCTGGGCTGTGTGCACGAACCCCCC
GTTCAGCCCGACCGCTGCGCCTTATCCGGTAACTATCGTCTTGAGTCCAACCCGGTAAGACACGACTTAT
CGCCACTGGCAGCAGCCACTGGTAACAGGATTAGCAGAGCGAGGTATGTAGGCGGTGCTACAGAGTTCTT
GA
